>Addgene plasmid #118303 | Flag-Fos S362D | addgene full sequence | sequence record 227799 | Addgene NGS Result
TTAAGCCAGTATCTGCTCCCTGCTTGTGTGTTGGAGGTCGCTGAGTAGTGCGCGAGCAAAATTTAAGCTA
CAACAAGGCAAGGCTTGACCGACAATTGCATGAAGAATCTGCTTAGGGTTAGGCGTTTTGCGCTGCTTCG
CGATGTACGGGCCAGATATACGCGTTGACATTGATTATTGACTAGTTATTAATAGTAATCAATTACGGGG
TCATTAGTTCATAGCCCATATATGGAGTTCCGCGTTACATAACTTACGGTAAATGGCCCGCCTGGCTGAC
CGCCCAACGACCCCCGCCCATTGACGTCAATAATGACGTATGTTCCCATAGTAACGCCAATAGGGACTTT
CCATTGACGTCAATGGGTGGAGTATTTACGGTAAACTGCCCACTTGGCAGTACATCAAGTGTATCATATG
CCAAGTACGCCCCCTATTGACGTCAATGACGGTAAATGGCCCGCCTGGCATTATGCCCAGTACATGACCT
TATGGGACTTTCCTACTTGGCAGTACATCTACGTATTAGTCATCGCTATTACCATGGTGATGCGGTTTTG
GCAGTACATCAATGGGCGTGGATAGCGGTTTGACTCACGGGGATTTCCAAGTCTCCACCCCATTGACGTC
AATGGGAGTTTGTTTTGGCACCAAAATCAACGGGACTTTCCAAAATGTCGTAACAACTCCGCCCCATTGA
CGCAAATGGGCGGTAGGCGTGTACGGTGGGAGGTCTATATAAGCAGAGCTCTCTGGCTAACTAGAGAACC
CACTGCTTACTGGCTTATCGAAATTAATACGACTCACTATAGGGAGACCCAAGCTTGGTACCGAGCTCGG
ATCCGCCACCATGGACTACAAGGACGACGATGACAAGGACTACAAGGACGACGATGACAAGAATTCTATG
ATGTTCTCGGGTTTCAACGCCGACTACGAGGCGTCATCCTCCCGCTGCAGTAGCGCCTCCCCGGCCGGGG
ACAGCCTTTCCTACTACCATTCCCCAGCCGACTCCTTCTCCAGCATGGGCTCTCCTGTCAACACACAGGA
CTTTTGCGCAGATCTGTCCGTCTCTAGTGCCAACTTTATCCCCACGGTGACAGCCATCTCCACCAGCCCA
GACCTGCAGTGGCTGGTGCAGCCCACTCTGGTCTCCTCCGTGGCCCCATCGCAGACCAGAGCGCCCCATC
CTTACGGACTCCCCACCCAGTCTGCTGGGGCTTACGCCAGAGCGGGAATGGTGAAGACCGTGTCAGGAGG
CAGAGCGCAGAGCATCGGCAGAAGGGGCAAAGTAGAGCAGCTATCTCCTGAAGAGGAAGAGAAACGGAGA
ATCCGAAGGGAACGGAATAAGATGGCTGCAGCCAAGTGCCGGAATCGGAGGAGGGAGCTGACAGATACAC
TCCAAGCGGAGACAGATCAACTTGAAGATGAGAAGTCTGCGTTGCAGACTGAGATTGCCAATCTGCTGAA
AGAGAAGGAAAAACTGGAGTTTATTTTGGCAGCCCACCGACCTGCCTGCAAGATCCCCGATGACCTTGGC
TTCCCAGAGGAGATGTCTGTGGCCTCCCTGGATTTGACTGGAGGTCTGCCTGAGGCTTCCACCCCAGAGT
CTGAGGAGGCCTTCACCCTGCCCCTTCTCAACGACCCTGAGCCCAAGCCATCCTTGGAGCCAGTCAAGAG
CATCAGCAACGTGGAGCTGAAGGCAGAACCCTTTGATGACTTCTTGTTTCCGGCATCATCTAGGCCCAGT
GGCTCAGAGACCTCCCGCTCTGTGCCAGATGTGGACCTGTCCGGTTCCTTCTATGCAGCAGACTGGGAGC
CTCTGCACAGCAATTCCTTGGGGATGGGGCCCATGGTCACAGAGCTGGAGCCCCTGTGTACTCCCGTGGT
CACCTGTACTCCGGGCTGCACTACTTACACGTCTTCCTTTGTCTTCACCTACCCTGAAGCTGACTCCTTC
CCAAGCTGTGCCGCTGCCCACCGAAAGGGCGACAGCAGCAACGAGCCCTCCTCCGACTCCCTGAGCTCAC
CCACGCTGCTGGCCCTGTGATCTAGAGGGCCCTATTCTATAGTGTCACCTAAATGCTAGAGCTCGCTGAT
CAGCCTCGACTGTGCCTTCTAGTTGCCAGCCATCTGTTGTTTGCCCCTCCCCCGTGCCTTCCTTGACCCT
GGAAGGTGCCACTCCCACTGTCCTTTCCTAATAAAATGAGGAAATTGCATCGCATTGTCTGAGTAGGTGT
CATTCTATTCTGGGGGGTGGGGTGGGGCAGGACAGCAAGGGGGAGGATTGGGAAGACAATAGCAGGCATG
CTGGGGATGCGGTGGGCTCTATGGCTTCTGAGGCGGAAAGAACCAGCTGGGGCTCTAGGGGGTATCCCC
[124 nt withheld, positions 2380-2503]
C
[91 nt withheld, positions 2505-2595]
A
[49 nt withheld, positions 2597-2645]
CCTTTGACGTTGGAGTCCACGTTCTTT
[37 nt withheld, positions 2673-2709]
ACCCTATCTCGGTCTATTCTTTTGATTTATAAGGGATTTTGCCGATTTCGGCCTATTGGTTAAAAAATGA
GCTGATTTAACAAAAATTTAACGCGAATTAATTCTGTGGAATGTGTGTCAGTTAGGGTGTGGAAAGTCCC
CAGGCTCCCCAGCAGGCAGAAGTATGCAAAGCATGCATCTCAATTAGTCAGCAACCAGGTGTGGAAAGTC
CCCAGGCTCCCCAGCAGGCAGAAGTATGCAAAGCATGCATCTCAATTAGTCAGCAACCATAGTCCCGCCC
CTAACTCCGCCCATCCCGCCCCTAACTCCGCCCAGTTCCGCCCATTCTCCGCCCCATGGCTGACTAATTT
TTTTTATTTATGCAGAGGCCGAGGCCGCCTCTGCCTCTGAGCTATTCCAGAAGTAGTGAGGAGGCTTTTT
TGGAGGCCTAGGCTTTTGCAAAAAGCTCCCGGGAGCTTGTATATCCATTTTCGGATCTGATCAAGAGACA
GGATGAGGATCGTTTCGCATGATTGAACAAGATGGATTGCACGCAGGTTCTCCGGCCGCTTGGGTGGAGA
GGCTATTCGGCTATGACTGGGCACAACAGACAATCGGCTGCTCTGATGCCGCCGTGTTCCGGCTGTCAGC
GCAGGGGCGCCCGGTTCTTTTTGTCAAGACCGACCTGTCCGGTGCCCTGAATGAACTGCAGGACGAGGCA
GCGCGGCTATCGTGGCTGGCCACGACGGGCGTTCCTTGCGCAGCTGTGCTCGACGTTGTCACTGAAGCGG
GAAGGGACTGGCTGCTATTGGGCGAAGTGCCGGGGCAGGATCTCCTGTCATCTCACCTTGCTCCTGCCGA
GAAAGTATCCATCATGGCTGATGCAATGCGGCGGCTGCATACGCTTGATCCGGCTACCTGCCCATTCGAC
CACCAAGCGAAACATCGCATCGAGCGAGCACGTACTCGGATGGAAGCCGGTCTTGTCGATCAGGATGATC
TGGACGAAGAGCATCAGGGGCTCGCGCCAGCCGAACTGTTCGCCAGGCTCAAGGCGCGCATGCCCGACGG
CGAGGATCTCGTCGTGACCCATGGCGATGCCTGCTTGCCGAATATCATGGTGGAAAATGGCCGCTTTTCT
GGATTCATCGACTGTGGCCGGCTGGGTGTGGCGGACCGCTATCAGGACATAGCGTTGGCTACCCGTGATA
TTGCTGAAGAGCTTGGCGGCGAATGGGCTGACCGCTTCCTCGTGCTTTACGGTATCGCCGCTCCCGATTC
GCAGCGCATCGCCTTCTATCGCCTTCTTGACGAGTTCTTCTGAGCGGGACTCTGGGGTTCGAAATGACCG
ACCAAGCGACGCCCAACCTGCCATCACGAGATTTCGATTCCACCGCCGCCTTCTATGAAAGGTTGGGCTT
CGGAATCGTTTTCCGGGACGCCGGCTGGATGATCCTCCAGCGCGGGGATCTCATGCTGGAGTTCTTCGCC
CACCCCAACTTGTTTATTGCAGCTTATAATGGTTACAAATAAAGCAATAGCATCACAAATTTCACAAATA
AAGCATTTTTTTCACTGCATTCTAGTTGTGGTTTGTCCAAACTCATCAATGTATCTTATCATGTCTGTAT
ACCGTCGACCTCTAGCTAGAGCTTGGCGTAATCATGGTCATAGCTGTTTCCTGTGTGAAATTGTTATCCG
CTCACAATTCCACACAACATACGAGCCGGAAGCATAAAGTGTAAAGCCTGGGGTGCCTAATGAGTGAGCT
AACTCACATTAATTGCGTTGCGCTCACTGCCCGCTTTCCAGTCGGGAAACCTGTCGTGCCAGCTGCATTA
ATGAATCGGCCAACGCGCGGGGAGAGGCGGTTTGCGTATTGGGCGCTCTTCCGCTTCCTCGCTCACTGAC
TCGCTGCGCTCGGTCGTTCGGCTGCGGCGAGCGGTATCAGCTCACTCAAAGGCGGTAATACGGTTATCCA
CAGAATCAGGGGATAACGCAGGAAAGAACATGTGAGCAAAAGGCCAGCAAAAGGCCAGGAACCGTAAAAA
GGCCGCGTTGCTGGCGTTTTTCCATAGGCTCCGCCCCCCTGACGAGCATCACAAAAATCGACGCTCAAGT
CAGAGGTGGCGAAACCCGACAGGACTATAAAGATACCAGGCGTTTCCCCCTGGAAGCTCCCTCGTGCGCT
CTCCTGTTCCGACCCTGCCGCTTACCGGATACCTGTCCGCCTTTCTCCCTTCGGGAAGCGTGGCGCTTTC
TCATAGCTCACGCTGTAGGTATCTCAGTTCGGTGTAGGTCGTTCGCTCCAAGCTGGGCTGTGTGCACGAA
CCCCCCGTTCAGCCCGACCGCTGCGCCTTATCCGGTAACTATCGTCTTGAGTCCAACCCGGTAAGACACG
ACTTATCGCCACTGGCAGCAGCCACTGGTAACAGGATTAGCAGAGCGAGGTATGTAGGCGGTGCTACAGA
GTTCTTGAAGTGGTGGCCTAACTACGGCTACACTAGAAGAACAGTATTTGGTATCTGCGCTCTGCTGAAG
CCAGTTACCTTCGGAAAAAGAGTTGGTAGCTCTTGATCCGGCAAACAAACCACCGCTGGTAGCGGTGGTT
TTTTTGTTTGCAAGCAGCAGATTACGCGCAGAAAAAAAGGATCTCAAGAAGATCCTTTGATCTTTTCTAC
GGGGTCTGACGCTCAGTGGAACGAAAACTCACGTTAAGGGATTTTGGTCATGAGATTATCAAAAAGGATC
TTCACCTAGATCCTTTTAAATTAAAAATGAAGTTTTAAATCAATCTAAAGTATATATGAGTAAACTTGGT
CTGACAGTTACCAATGCTTAATCAGTGAGGCACCTATCTCAGCGATCTGTCTATTTCGTTCATCCATAGT
TGCCTGACTCCCCGTCGTGTAGATAACTACGATACGGGAGGGCTTACCATCTGGCCCCAGTGCTGCAATG
ATACCGCGAGACCCACGCTCACCGGCTCCAGATTTATCAGCAATAAACCAGCCAGCCGGAAGGGCCGAGC
GCAGAAGTGGTCCTGCAACTTTATCCGCCTCCATCCAGTCTATTAATTGTTGCCGGGAAGCTAGAGTAAG
TAGTTCGCCAGTTAATAGTTTGCGCAACGTTGTTGCCATTGCTACAGGCATCGTGGTGTCACGCTCGTCG
TTTGGTATGGCTTCATTCAGCTCCGGTTCCCAACGATCAAGGCGAGTTACATGATCCCCCATGTTGTGCA
AAAAAGCGGTTAGCTCCTTCGGTCCTCCGATCGTTGTCAGAAGTAAGTTGGCCGCAGTGTTATCACTCAT
GGTTATGGCAGCACTGCATAATTCTCTTACTGTCATGCCATCCGTAAGATGCTTTTCTGTGACTGGTGAG
TACTCAACCAAGTCATTCTGAGAATAGTGTATGCGGCGACCGAGTTGCTCTTGCCCGGCGTCAATACGGG
ATAATACCGCGCCACATAGCAGAACTTTAAAAGTGCTCATCATTGGAAAACGTTCTTCGGGGCGAAAACT
CTCAAGGATCTTACCGCTGTTGAGATCCAGTTCGATGTAACCCACTCGTGCACCCAACTGATCTTCAGCA
TCTTTTACTTTCACCAGCGTTTCTGGGTGAGCAAAAACAGGAAGGCAAAATGCCGCAAAAAAGGGAATAA
GGGCGACACGGAAATGTTGAATACTCATACTCTTCCTTTTTCAATATTATTGAAGCATTTATCAGGGTTA
TTGTCTCATGAGCGGATACATATTTGAATGTATTTAGAAAAATAAACAAATAGGGGTTCCGCGCACATTT
CCCCGAAAAGTGCCACCTGACGTCGACGGATCGGGAGATCTCCCGATCCCCTATGGTGCACTCTCAGTAC
AATCTGCTCTGATGCCGCATAG
Features (pLannotate 1.2.2; 23 found; start..end, strand, type, name):
    167..546     +  enhancer       CMV enhancer: human cytomegalovirus immediate early enhancer
    547..750     +  promoter       CMV promoter: human cytomegalovirus (CMV) immediate early promoter
    746..779     +  LTR            5' LTR (truncated) (fragment): truncated 5' long terminal repeat (LTR) from HIV-1
    795..813     +  promoter       T7 promoter: promoter for bacteriophage T7 RNA polymerase
    857..877     +  CDS            FLAG (fragment): FLAG® epitope tag, followed by an enterokinase cleavage site
    881..901     +  CDS            FLAG (fragment): FLAG® epitope tag, followed by an enterokinase cleavage site
    908..2047    +  CDS            Fos: FOS_MOUSE - Experimental evidence at protein level: Swiss-Prot protein existence level 1. Nuclear phosphoprotein which forms a tight but non-covalently linked complex with the JUN/AP-1 transcription factor. On TGF-beta activation, forms a multimeric SMAD3/SMAD4/JUN/FOS complex, at the AP1/SMAD-binding site to regulate TGF-beta-mediated signaling (By similarity). Has a critical function in regulating the development of cells destined to form and maintain the skeleton. It is thought to have an important role in signal transduction, cell proliferation and differentiation. In growing cells, activa
   2066..2084    -  promoter       SP6 promoter: promoter for bacteriophage SP6 RNA polymerase
   2110..2334    +  polyA_signal   bGH poly(A) signal: bovine growth hormone polyadenylation signal
   2338..2359    +  promoter       SV40 promoter (fragment): SV40 enhancer and early promoter
   2380..2808    +  rep_origin     f1 ori (sequence partly withheld): f1 bacteriophage origin of replication; arrow indicates direction of (+) strand synthesis
   2822..3151    +  promoter       SV40 promoter: SV40 enhancer and early promoter
   3218..4009    +  CDS            neo: KKA2_KLEPN - Also known as kan, nptII. Experimental evidence at protein level: Swiss-Prot protein existence level 1. Resistance to kanamycin, neomycin, paromomycin, ribostamycin, butirosin and gentamicin B. From Klebsiella pneumoniae.
   4033..4191    +  CDS            ble (fragment): BLE_KLEPN - Experimental evidence at protein level: Swiss-Prot protein existence level 1. Binding protein with a strong affinity to the bleomycin family of antibiotics. Binds to CL990; an antimitotic-antibiotic compound. From Klebsiella pneumoniae.
   4186..4307    +  polyA_signal   SV40 poly(A) signal: SV40 polyadenylation signal
   4380..4396    -  protein_bind   lac operator: The lac repressor binds to the lac operator to inhibit transcription in E. coli. This inhibition can be relieved by adding lactose or isopropyl-β-D-thiogalactopyranoside (IPTG). lac repressor encoded by lacI
   4404..4434    -  promoter       lac promoter: promoter for the E. coli lac operon
   4449..4470    -  protein_bind   CAP binding site: CAP binding activates transcription in the presence of cAMP. E. coli catabolite activator protein
   4483..4575    -  CDS            lacI (fragment): lac repressor; lacI; The lac repressor binds to the lac operator to inhibit transcription in E. coli. This inhibition can be relieved by adding lactose or isopropyl-β-D-thiogalactopyranoside (IPTG).
   4758..5346    -  rep_origin     ori: high-copy-number ColE1/pMB1/pBR322/pUC origin of replication
   5517..6377    -  CDS            AmpR: β-lactamase; bla; confers resistance to ampicillin, carbenicillin, and related antibiotics
   6378..6482    -  promoter       AmpR promoter: bla
   6541..12      -  misc_feature   bom (fragment) (across the origin): basis of mobility region from pBR322
