[The description below was written by a language model from this plasmid's Addgene catalogue record and pLannotate feature annotations shown in this document.]
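Description:
Flag-Fos S362D is a mammalian expression plasmid built on the pcDNA3 backbone that encodes mouse c-Fos carrying a serine-to-aspartate substitution at residue 362, introduced by site-directed mutagenesis. The roughly 1.1 kb Fos coding sequence was subcloned between EcoRI and XbaI sites into a pcDNA3 derivative that already carried a Flag epitope, so the protein is produced with an N-terminal Flag tag; the feature table annotates two adjacent Flag fragments immediately upstream of the Fos open reading frame. Transcription in mammalian cells is driven by the human cytomegalovirus immediate early enhancer and promoter and is terminated by the bovine growth hormone polyadenylation signal. T7 and SP6 phage promoters flank the insert, as is standard for this backbone, and could support in vitro transcription. A short annotated HIV-1 LTR fragment just after the CMV promoter is probably only a sequence-similarity match rather than a functional viral element.

The 6.6 kb plasmid is propagated in E. coli through a high-copy ColE1/pUC-type origin with ampicillin resistance from β-lactamase, and it also contains an f1 origin for single-stranded DNA production. A separate cassette, consisting of the SV40 early promoter, the neomycin phosphotransferase gene and an SV40 polyadenylation signal, allows G418 selection of stably transfected mammalian cells.

Replacing a serine with aspartate is commonly used to mimic constitutive phosphorylation, although the record does not state this rationale explicitly. The associated study concerns how sustained ERK signalling in response to nerve growth factor regulates c-Fos protein stabilization and transactivation in PC12 cells. This suggests the construct is used to test the contribution of this residue to c-Fos behaviour, with the Flag tag allowing detection or immunoprecipitation of the expressed protein.
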