Addgene plasmid #118303: Flag-Fos S362D
Purpose: Expression of mouse C-Fos
Depositing lab: Philip Stork. Depositing organization: Oregon Health & Science University. Publication: Sustained activation of extracellular signal-regulated kinase by nerve growth factor regulates c-fos protein stabilization and transactivation in PC12 cells. Pellegrino MJ, Stork PJ. J Neurochem. 2006 Dec;99(6):1480-93. doi: 10.1111/j.1471-4159.2006.04250.x. PubMed 17223854.
Backbone
  Vector backbone: pcDNA3
  Backbone manufacturer: invitrogen
  Vector type: Mammalian Expression
Growth in bacteria
  Bacterial resistance: Ampicillin, 100 μg/mL
  Growth temperature: 37°C
  Growth strain: DH5alpha
  Copy number: High Copy
Gene/Insert
  Gene/Insert name: C-Fos S362D
  Species: M. musculus (mouse)
  Insert size (bp): 1143
  Mutation: S362D
  Entrez Gene: Fos (a.k.a. D12Rfj1, c-fos, cFos)
  Tag / fusion protein: Flag (N terminal on backbone)
  Cloning method: Restriction Enzyme; 5′ cloning site EcoRI (unknown if destroyed); 3′ cloning site XbaI (unknown if destroyed)
  Sequencing primers: 5′ CMV
Terms and licenses: Academic/Nonprofit Terms; Industry Terms: Not Available to Industry
Depositor comments: site directed mutagenesis. Fos constructs were subcloned into pcDNA3 containing Flag epitope with EcoRI and Xba.
How to cite: Flag-Fos S362D was a gift from Philip Stork (Addgene plasmid # 118303 ; http://n2t.net/addgene:118303 ; RRID:Addgene_118303)
